>Addgene plasmid #43356 | II-GAGC | depositor partial sequence | sequence record 58621 | II-GAGC sequence 426 bps
CGTCTCGCTTAACCCCAGAGCAGGTCGTGGCAATCGCGAGCAATAACGGCGGAAAACAGGCTTTGGAAAC
GGTGCAGAGGCTCCTTCCAGTGCTGTGCCAAGCGCACGGACTCACCCCAGAGCAGGTCGTGGCAATCGCC
TCCAACATTGGCGGGAAACAGGCACTCGAGACTGTCCAGCGCCTGCTTCCCGTGCTGTGCCAAGCGCACG
GCCTCACCCCAGAGCAGGTCGTGGCAATCGCGAGCAATAACGGCGGAAAACAGGCTTTGGAAACGGTGCA
GAGGCTCCTTCCAGTGCTGTGCCAAGCGCACGGATTAACCCCAGAGCAGGTCGTGGCGATCGCAAGCCAC
GACGGAGGAAAGCAAGCCTTGGAAACAGTACAGAGGCTGTTGCCTGTGCTGTGCCAAGCGCACGGGCTCA
GAGACG
