>Addgene plasmid #43356 | II-GAGC | addgene partial sequence | sequence record 61982 | M13-F20 5'-TGTAAAACGACGGCCAGT-3'
CTATAGGGCGAATTGGGCCCTCTAGATGCATGCTCGAGCGGCCGCCAGTGTGATGGATATCTGCAGAATT
CGCCCTTGCCGTCCTAGCGCGTCTCGCTTAACCCCAGAGCAGGTCGTGGCAATCGCGAGCAATAACGGCG
GAAAACAGGCTTTGGAAACGGTGCAGAGGCTCCTTCCAGTGCTGTGCCAAGCGCACGGACTCACCCCAGA
GCAGGTCGTGGCAATCGCCTCCAACATTGGCGGGAAACAGGCACTCGAGACTGTCCAGCGCCTGCTTCCC
GTGCTGTGCCAAGCGCACGGCCTCACCCCAGAGCAGGTCGTGGCAATCGCGAGCAATAACGGCGGAAAAC
AGGCTTTGGAAACGGTGCAGAGGCTCCTTCCAGTGCTGTGCCAAGCGCACGGATTAACCCCAGAGCAGGT
CGTGGCGATCGCAAGCCACGACGGAGGAAAGCAAGCCTTGGAAACAGTACAGAGGCTGTTGCCTGTGCTG
TGCCAAGCGCACGGGCTCAGAGACGTGGGCACAGGAAAGAAGGGCGAATTCCAGCACACTGGCGGCCGTT
ACTAGTGGATCCGAGCTCGGTACCAAGCTTGATGCATAGCTTGAGTATTCTATAGTGTCACCTAAATAGC
TTGGCGTAATCATGGTCATAGCTGTTTCCTGTGTGAAATTGTTATCCGCTCACAATTCCACACAACATAC
GAGCCGGAAGCATAAAGTGTAAAGCCTGGGGTGCCTAATGAGTGAGCTAACTCACATTAATTGCGTTGCG
CTCACTGCCCGCTTTCCAGTCGGGAAACCTGTCGTGCCAGCTGCATTAATGAATCGGCCAACGCGCGGGG
AGAGGCGGTTTGCGTATTGGGCGCTCTTCCGCTTCCTCGCTCACTGACTCGCTGCGCTCGGTCGTTCGGC
TGCGGCGAGCGGTATCAGCTCACTCAAAGGCGGTAATACGGTTATCCACAGAATCAGGGGA
