[The description below was written by a language model from this plasmid's Addgene catalogue record.]
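Description:
II-GAGC is a bacterial cloning plasmid built on the commercial pCRII-TOPO backbone (about 4.0 kb without insert), carrying a 426 bp synthetic insert introduced by TOPO cloning. It is a high-copy plasmid maintained in E. coli and carries both ampicillin and kanamycin resistance, so either or both antibiotics can be used for selection. The recorded sequencing primers, T7 on the 5′ side and M13 reverse on the 3′ side, indicate that the insert lies between these standard priming sites in the cloning region. No feature table is supplied, so the origin of replication and other backbone elements are not itemised in the record.

The record does not describe the insert beyond its name, synthetic origin and size. The plasmid was deposited with a publication describing a TALEN genome-editing system for generating human stem cell-based disease models. In that context, the name and size suggest a pre-assembled block of four TALE repeat modules: "GAGC" would be the four DNA bases recognised, and "II" the block's position in the ordered array, since four repeats of roughly 100 bp each would account for the recorded size. This reading is an inference and is not stated in the catalogue fields. On that reading, the plasmid would serve as a library component from which the repeat block is taken and joined with other positional blocks to build a full-length custom TALEN. It has no recorded promoter driving expression of the insert, no tags and no reporters, consistent with a storage and propagation vector rather than an expression construct.
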