Addgene plasmid #43356: II-GAGC
Depositing lab: Chad Cowan & Kiran Musunuru. Depositing organization: Harvard University. Publication: A TALEN Genome-Editing System for Generating Human Stem Cell-Based Disease Models. Ding Q, Lee YK, Schaefer EA, Peters DT, Veres A, Kim K, Kuperwasser N, Motola DL, Meissner TB, Hendriks WT, Trevisan M, Gupta RM, Moisan A, Banks E, Friesen M, Schinzel RT, Xia F, Tang A, Xia Y, Figueroa E, Wann A, Ahfeldt T, Daheron L, Zhang F, Rubin LL, Peng LF, Chung RT, Musunuru K, Cowan CA. Cell Stem Cell. 2012 Dec 12. pii: S1934-5909(12)00645-5. doi: 10.1016/j.stem.2012.11.011. PubMed 23246482.
Backbone
  Vector backbone: pCRII-TOPO
  Backbone manufacturer: Invitrogen
  Backbone size w/o insert (bp): 3973
  Vector type: Bacterial Cloning
Growth in bacteria
  Bacterial resistance: Ampicillin and Kanamycin, 100 & 50 μg/mL
  Growth temperature: 37°C
  Growth strain: Top10
  Copy number: High Copy
Gene/Insert
  Gene/Insert name: II-GAGC
  Species: Synthetic
  Insert size (bp): 426
  Cloning method: TOPO Cloning
  Sequencing primers: 5′ T7; 3′ M13-rev
Terms and licenses: Academic/Nonprofit Terms; Industry Terms: Not Available to Industry
How to cite: II-GAGC was a gift from Chad Cowan & Kiran Musunuru (Addgene plasmid # 43356 ; http://n2t.net/addgene:43356 ; RRID:Addgene_43356)
